>Addgene plasmid #144030 | TFORF2476 | addgene full sequence | sequence record 400545 | Addgene NGS Result
TTAATGTAGTCTTATGCAATACTCTTGTAGTCTTGCAACATGGTAACGATGAGTTAGCAACATGCCTTAC
AAGGAGAGAAAAAGCACCGTGCATGCCGATTGGTGGAAGTAAGGTGGTACGATCGTGCCTTATTAGGAAG
GCAACAGACGGGTCTGACATGGATTGGACGAACCACTGAATTGCCGCATTGCAGAGATATTGTATTTAAG
TGCCTAGCTCGATACATAAACGGGTCTCTCTGGTTAGACCAGATCTGAGCCTGGGAGCTCTCTGGCTAAC
TAGGGAACCCACTGCTTAAGCCTCAATAAAGCTTGCCTTGAGTGCTTCAAGTAGTGTGTGCCCGTCTGTT
GTGTGACTCTGGTAACTAGAGATCCCTCAGACCCTTTTAGTCAGTGTGGAAAATCTCTAGCAGTGGCGCC
CGAACAGGGACTTGAAAGCGAAAGGGAAACCAGAGGAGCTCTCTCGACGCAGGACTCGGCTTGCTGAAGC
GCGCACGGCAAGAGGCGAGGGGCGGCGACTGGTGAGTACGCCAAAAATTTTGACTAGCGGAGGCTAGAAG
GAGAGAGATGGGTGCGAGAGCGTCAGTATTAAGCGGGGGAGAATTAGATCGCGATGGGAAAAAATTCGGT
TAAGGCCAGGGGGAAAGAAAAAATATAAATTAAAACATATAGTATGGGCAAGCAGGGAGCTAGAACGATT
CGCAGTTAATCCTGGCCTGTTAGAAACATCAGAAGGCTGTAGACAAATACTGGGACAGCTACAACCATCC
CTTCAGACAGGATCAGAAGAACTTAGATCATTATATAATACAGTAGCAACCCTCTATTGTGTGCATCAAA
GGATAGAGATAAAAGACACCAAGGAAGCTTTAGACAAGATAGAGGAAGAGCAAAACAAAAGTAAGACCAC
CGCACAGCAAGCGGCCGCTGATCTTCAGACCTGGAGGAGGAGATATGAGGGACAATTGGAGAAGTGAATT
ATATAAATATAAAGTAGTAAAAATTGAACCATTAGGAGTAGCACCCACCAAGGCAAAGAGAAGAGTGGTG
CAGAGAGAAAAAAGAGCAGTGGGAATAGGAGCTTTGTTCCTTGGGTTCTTGGGAGCAGCAGGAAGCACTA
TGGGCGCAGCGTCAATGACGCTGACGGTACAGGCCAGACAATTATTGTCTGGTATAGTGCAGCAGCAGAA
CAATTTGCTGAGGGCTATTGAGGCGCAACAGCATCTGTTGCAACTCACAGTCTGGGGCATCAAGCAGCTC
CAGGCAAGAATCCTGGCTGTGGAAAGATACCTAAAGGATCAACAGCTCCTGGGGATTTGGGGTTGCTCTG
GAAAACTCATTTGCACCACTGCTGTGCCTTGGAATGCTAGTTGGAGTAATAAATCTCTGGAACAGATTTG
GAATCACACGACCTGGATGGAGTGGGACAGAGAAATTAACAATTACACAAGCTTAATACACTCCTTAATT
GAAGAATCGCAAAACCAGCAAGAAAAGAATGAACAAGAATTATTGGAATTAGATAAATGGGCAAGTTTGT
GGAATTGGTTTAACATAACAAATTGGCTGTGGTATATAAAATTATTCATAATGATAGTAGGAGGCTTGGT
AGGTTTAAGAATAGTTTTTGCTGTACTTTCTATAGTGAATAGAGTTAGGCAGGGATATTCACCATTATCG
TTTCAGACCCACCTCCCAACCCCGAGGGGACCCATGCATTGCATCTCAATTAGTCAGCAACCAGGTGTGG
AAAGTCCCCAGGCTCCCCAGCAGGCAGAAGTATGCAAAGCATGCGTCTCAATTAGTCAGCAACCATAGTC
CCGCCCCTAACTCCGCCCATCCCGCCCCTAACTCCGCCCAGTTCCGCCCATTCTCCGCCCCATGGCTGAC
TAATTTTTTTTATTTATGCAGAGGCCGAGGCCGCCTCGGCCTCTGAGCTATTCCAGAAGTAGTGAGGAGG
CTTTTTTGGAGGCCTAGGCTTTTGCAAAAAGCTTTCTAGAGGTACCACCGGAGCTTACCATGACCGAGTA
CAAGCCCACGGTGCGCCTCGCCACCCGCGACGACGTCCCCAGGGCCGTACGCACCCTCGCCGCCGCGTTC
GCCGACTACCCCGCCACGCGCCACACCGTCGATCCGGACCGCCACATCGAGCGGGTCACCGAGCTGCAAG
AACTCTTCCTCACGCGCGTCGGGCTCGACATCGGCAAGGTGTGGGTCGCGGACGACGGCGCCGCCGTGGC
GGTCTGGACCACGCCGGAGAGCGTCGAAGCGGGGGCGGTGTTCGCCGAGATCGGCCCGCGCATGGCCGAG
TTGAGCGGTTCCCGGCTGGCCGCGCAGCAACAGATGGAAGGCCTCCTGGCGCCGCACCGGCCCAAGGAGC
CCGCGTGGTTCCTGGCCACCGTCGGCGTCTCGCCCGACCACCAGGGCAAGGGTCTGGGCAGCGCCGTCGT
GCTCCCCGGAGTGGAGGCGGCCGAGCGCGCCGGGGTGCCCGCCTTCCTGGAGACCTCCGCGCCCCGCAAC
CTCCCCTTCTACGAGCGGCTCGGCTTCACCGTCACCGCCGACGTCGAGGTGCCCGAAGGACCGCGCACCT
GGTGCATGACCCGCAAGCCCGGTGCCAGTTAACGAATTCTAGATCTTGAGACAAATGGCAGTATTCATCC
ACAATTTTAAAAGAAAAGGGGGGATTGGGGGGTACAGTGCAGGGGAAAGAATAGTAGACATAATAGCAAC
AGACATACAAACTAAAGAATTACAAAAACAAATTACAAAAATTCAAAATTTTCGGGTTTATTACAGGGAC
AGCAGAGATCCACTTTGGCGCCGGCTCGAGGCCTGCAGGTGCAAAGATGGATAAAGTTTTAAACAGAGAG
GAATCTTTGCAGCTAATGGACCTTCTAGGTCTTGAAAGGAGTGGGAATTGGCTCCGGTGCCCGTCAGTGG
GCAGAGCGCACATCGCCCACAGTCCCCGAGAAGTTGGGGGGAGGGGTCGGCAATTGAACCGGTGCCTAGA
GAAGGTGGCGCGGGGTAAACTGGGAAAGTGATGTCGTGTACTGGCTCCGCCTTTTTCCCGAGGGTGGGGG
AGAACCGTATATAAGTGCAGTAGTCGCCGTGAACGTTCTTTTTCGCAACGGGTTTGCCGCCAGAACACAG
GTAAGTGCCGTGTGTGGTTCCCGCGGGCCTGGCCTCTTTACGGGTTATGGCCCTTGCGTGCCTTGAATTA
CTTCCACCTGGCTGCAGTACGTGATTCTTGATCCCGAGCTTCGGGTTGGAAGTGGGTGGGAGAGTTCGAG
GCCTTGCGCTTAAGGAGCCCCTTCGCCTCGTGCTTGAGTTGAGGCCTGGCCTGGGCGCTGGGGCCGCCGC
GTGCGAATCTGGTGGCACCTTCGCGCCTGTCTCGCTGCTTTCGATAAGTCTCTAGCCATTTAAAATTTTT
GATGACCTGCTGCGACGCTTTTTTTCTGGCAAGATAGTCTTGTAAATGCGGGCCAAGATCTGCACACTGG
TATTTCGGTTTTTGGGGCCGCGGGCGGCGACGGGGCCCGTGCGTCCCAGCGCACATGTTCGGCGAGGCGG
GGCCTGCGAGCGCGGCCACCGAGAATCGGACGGGGGTAGTCTCAAGCTGGCCGGCCTGCTCTGGTGCCTG
GCCTCGCGCCGCCGTGTATCGCCCCGCCCTGGGCGGCAAGGCTGGCCCGGTCGGCACCAGTTGCGTGAGC
GGAAAGATGGCCGCTTCCCGGCCCTGCTGCAGGGAGCTCAAAATGGAGGACGCGGCGCTCGGGAGAGCGG
GCGGGTGAGTCACCCACACAAAGGAAAAGGGCCTTTCCGTCCTCAGCCGTCGCTTCATGTGACTCCACGG
AGTACCGGGCGCCGTCCAGGCACCTCGATTAGTTCTCGAGCTTTTGGAGTACGTCGTCTTTAGGTTGGGG
GGAGGGGTTTTATGCGATGGAGTTTCCCCACACTGAGTGGGTGGAGACTGAAGTTAGGCCAGCTTGGCAC
TTGATGTAATTCTCCTTGGAATTTGCCCTTTTTGAGTTTGGATCTTGGTTCATTCTCAAGCCTCAGACAG
TGGTTCAAAGTTTTTTTCTTCCATTTCAGGTGTCGTGAGGCTAGCACCGCCACCATGGCCACCCTTAACT
CAGCCTCTACCACTGGTACCACCCCCTCCCCTGGGCACAATGCCCCGTCCCTGCCTTCGGACACCTTCTC
CTCCAGCACCCCCTCTGATCCTGTCACCAAAGATCCCCCTGCTGCCTCCTCCACCTCTGAGAACATGAGG
TCCTCAGAGCCAGGGGGACAGCTCCTGGAGTCGGGCTGTGGCCTCGTCCCACCAAAGGAGATTGGGGAGC
CCCAGGAAGGGCCTGACTGTGGTCACTTCCCACCAAATGACCCAGGGGTGGAAAAGGACAAGGAGCAGGA
GGAGGAAGAAGAAGGGCTCCCTCCCATGGACCTAAGCAACCACTTATTCTTCACAGCTGGAGGTGAGGCC
TACCTAGTGGCCAAGCTGTCCCTGCCAGGTGGCAGTGAACTCCTGTTACCAAAGGGCTTCCCCTGGGGTG
AGGCGGGCATCAAGGAAGAGCCCAGTCTGCCCTTCCTTGCCTACCCACCCCCCTCACACCTCACTGCCCT
TCACATCCAACATGGCTTTGACCCAATCCAAGGCTTTAGCTCTTCTGACCAAATTCTGTCCCATGATACC
TCAGCACCATCTCCGGCTGCCTGTGAGGAAAGGCATGGAGCTTTCTGGAGCTACCAGCTGGCTCCAAATC
CACCCGGAGATCCCAAAGATGGCCCCATGGGGAACAGCGGGGGCAACCACGTGGCGGTCTTCTGGCTCTG
CCTTCTGTGCCGCCTGGGTTTCAGCAAGCCCCAGGCCTTTATGGATCACACACAGTCTCATGGGGTGAAG
CTAACCCCTGCCCAATATCAGGGCCTGTCAGGTAGCCCAGCTGTACTCCAGGAGGGAGATGAAGGCTGCA
AGGCCCTCATAAGCTTTCTGGAGCCAAAACTCCCTGCTCGCCCCTCTTCTGACATACCCCTTGACAACAG
CAGCACAGTGAACATGGAGGCGAATGTGGCCCAGACAGAGGATGGCCCCCCTGAGGCAGAAGTCCAGGCC
CTTATCCTCCTGGATGAAGAAGTTATGGCCCTCAGCCCACCCTCTCCACCCACAGCCACCTGGGACCCCA
GCCCAACCCAAGCCAAAGAATCGCCAGTAGCAGCAGGCGAGGCAGGGCCAGATTGGTTCCCTGAGGGGCA
AGAAGAGGATGGAGGGCTCTGCCCCCCACTCAACCAAAGCTCACCCACCTCCAAGGAGGGGGGCACTCTC
CCTGCCCCAGTGGGCTCCCCCGAAGACCCCAGTGACCCACCCCAGCCCTATCGCCTAGCTGATGACTACA
CCCCAGCCCCTGCAGCCTTCCAGGGCCTCAGCCTGTCCAGCCACATGTCCCTGCTCCACTCACGCAACTC
CTGCAAGACACTCAAGTGTCCCAAGTGCAACTGGCACTACAAGTACCAGCAGACCCTGGATGTGCACATG
CGAGAGAAGCACCCTGAGAGCAACAGTCACTGCAGCTACTGCAGTGCTGGGGGCGCCCACCCCCGCCTTG
CTCGTGGAGAGAGCTACAACTGTGGCTACAAACCCTACCGCTGTGACGTCTGCAACTACTCTACAACCAC
CAAAGGCAACCTCAGCATCCATATGCAGTCTGACAAGCACCTGGCCAACCTACAGGGCTTCCAGGCGGGC
CCTGGTGGGCAGGGAAGTCCACCAGAGGCATCACTCCCACCCTCCGCGGGAGACAAAGAGCCTAAGACCA
AATCATCCTGGCAGTGCAAGGTGTGCAGCTACGAGACAAACATCTCCCGTAACCTGCGCATCCATATGAC
CTCTGAGAAGCACATGCAGAATGTCCTAATGCTGCACCAGGGGCTGCCGCTGGGCCTGCCACCTGGATTG
ATGGGGCCAGGCCCTCCTCCCCCACCAGGGGCTACCCCCACTAGCCCCCCTGAACTCTTCCAGTACTTTG
GGCCCCAGGCCCTAGGGCAGCCTCAGACTCCCTTGGCTGGCCCGGGGCTGAGGCCAGACAAGCCCCTGGA
AGCCCAGCTACTTCTCAATGGTTTCCACCACGTAGGAGCACCTGCCCGCAAGTTCCCCACATCCGCCCCT
GGAAGCCTATCCCCTGATGCCCACCTGCCTCCAAGTCAGCTCCTGGGTTCCTCATCTGACAGCCTGCCCA
CCTCACCACCCCCAGACGACAGCCTGTCCCTGAAGGTGTTCCGCTGCCTAGTGTGCCAGGCCTTCAGCAC
AGACAGCCTGGAGCTGCTGCTCTACCACTGCAGCATAGGCCGGAGCCTCCCGGAAGCTGAATGGAAGGAG
GTGGCTGGTGACACCCACCGCTGCAAGCTTTGCTGCTATGGCACCCAGCTCAAGGCCAACTTCCAACTCC
ACCTCAAGACTGACAAACATGCTCAGAAGTACCAGCTGGCAGCCCACCTGCGGGAGGGGGGTGGAGCCAT
GGGCACCCCTTCCCCAGCATCCCTGGGAGATGGGGCTCCTTATGGGTCTGTCTCCCCACTACACCTGCGC
TGCAACATCTGTGACTTTGAGTCCAACAGCAAGGAGAAGATGCAGCTGCATGCCAGGGGTGCAGCCCACG
AAGAAAACAGCCAAATCTATAAGTTTCTGCTGGACATGGAGGGAGCGGAGGCAGGGGCAGAGCTGGGGCT
ATACCACTGCCTGTTGTGTGCGTGGGAGACACCCTCCCGCTTGGCTGTGCTGCAACACCTGCGCACACCT
GCCCACCGCGATGCCCAGGCCCAGAGGCGTCTGCAGCTGCTACAGAATGGCCCAACCACTGAGGAAGGAC
TCGCAGCTCTTCAGAGCATCCTGAGCTTCAGCCACGGGCAGCTCCGGACTCCCGGGAAGGCTCCTGTCAC
CCCCTTAGCTGAGCCACCCACCCCTGAGAAAGATGCCCAGAACAAGACAGAACAATTGGCTTCAGAAGAG
ACAGAAAACAAGACTGGCCCTTCCAGAGACAGTGCCAACCAGACCACGGTATACTGCTGTCCATACTGCA
GCTTCCTGAGCCCAGAGTCCAGCCAGGTGAGGGCTCATACACTCTCCCAGCATGCAGTGCAGCCCAAGTA
CAGATGCCCACTGTGCCAGGAACAGCTGGTGGGCCGGCCTGCCCTGCACTTCCACCTTAGCCACCTTCAC
AACGTGGTGCCCGAGTGCGTTGAGAAGCTGCTGCTTGTAGCTACAACTGTAGAAATGACATTTACAACCA
AAGTGCTGTCTGCACCCACATTAAGCCCTCTGGACAATGGCCAAGAACCCCCCACTCATGGGCCAGAGCC
TACACCGAGCAGAGACCAGGCAGCAGAAGGCCCTAACCTGACCCCAGAAGCCAGTCCAGATCCTCTTCCT
GAGCCTCCCCTGGCCTCAGTTGAGGTCCCAGACAAACCCTCAGGAAGCCCTGGCCAACCCCCTTCTCCAG
CCCCATCTCCAGTCCCTGAACCTGATGCCCAAGCTGAAGACGTAGCTCCTCCGCCCACCATGGCTGAGGA
GGAAGAGGGGACCACTGGGGAGCTCCGCTCTGCAGAGCCAGCTCCAGCTGACTCTCGCCACCCTCTGACC
TATCGGAAAACCACCAACTTTGCCCTGGACAAGTTTCTCGACCCTGCCCGGCCCTATAAGTGCACTGTGT
GTAAGGAGTCCTTCACCCAGAAGAATATTCTGTTGGTTCATTATAATTCTGTCTCCCACCTTCACAAGAT
GAAGAAGGCTGCCATTGACCCCTCTGCCCCTGCACGGGGAGAGGCCGGTGCCCCACCCACCACCACTGCT
GCCACAGACAAGCCCTTTAAGTGCACAGTCTGCAGAGTCTCCTACAACCAGAGCTCCACCCTGGAGATCC
ACATGCGGTCAGTTCTGCATCAGACTCGCTCTCGGGGAACCAAGACTGATTCCAAGATTGAAGGGCCAGA
ACGCAGCCAAGAAGAGCCCAAGGAAGGCGAGACAGAGGGGGAGGTGGGCACTGAGAAGAAGGGCCCTGAC
ACCAGTGGCTTCATATCTGGATTGCCTTTCCTGTCCCCTCCCCCACCTCCCTTGGACCTGCACCGATTCC
CAGCCCCTCTCTTCACCCCACCAGTCCTGCCCCCCTTCCCTCTGGTGCCCGAATCACTGCTTAAGCTCCA
GCAGCAGCAGCTGCTCCTGCCCTTCTACCTCCACGATCTCAAGGTGGGGCCCAAGCTGACACTAGCTGGG
CCTGCACCTGTGCTGTCCCTGCCAGCTGCCACCCCTCCTCCTCCACCCCAACCTCCCAAGGCTGAGCTGG
CTGAGCGGGAGTGGGAGCGGCCCCCCATGGCCAAAGAGGGTAATGAGGCAGGGCCTTCCTCACCCCCCGA
CCCATTGCCCAACGAGGCTGCCCGCACTGCAGCCAAAGCCCTTCTAGAAAACTTTGGCTTTGAGCTGGTG
ATCCAGTACAATGAAGGGAAGCAAGCTGTGCCCCCTCCCCCTACCCCACCCCCACCTGAGGCCCTCGGGG
GTGGGGACAAGCTGGCCTGTGGGGCCTGTGGGAAACTCTTCTCCAATATGCTTATCCTCAAGACACACGA
GGAACATGTCCACCGCCGCTTTCTGCCCTTTGAAGCCCTGAGCCGTTATGCTGCTCAGTTTCGAAAGAGC
TATGACAGCCTATACCCGCCCCTTGCAGAGCCTCCCAAACCTCCTGATGGGTCTCTGGATTCACCTGTTC
CCCATCTGGGCCCACCCTTCCTGGTCCCAGAGCCTGAGGCAGGGGGGACCCGTGCCCCTGAAGAGCGAAG
TCGAGCAGGGGGACACTGGCCCATAGAAGAGGAAGAAAGCTCCAGAGGGAATCTTCCTCCCCTGGTGCCT
GCCGGCCGCCGGTTCTCCAGAACCAAGTTCACAGAGTTCCAGACCCAAGCCCTGCAGTCTTTCTTTGAGA
CTAGCGCCTACCCCAAAGACGGAGAGGTGGAGCGACTCGCAAGTCTGTTGGGTCTGGCTAGCCGTGTGGT
GGTGGTGTGGTTCCAGAATGCCCGCCAGAAAGCACGCAAAAATGCCTGTGAGGGTGGGTCCATGCCAACC
GGAGGAGGCACTGGGGGAGCCTCCGGCTGCAGGCGTTGCCACGCCACTTTCTCCTGTGTTTTTGAGTTGG
TGCGCCACCTCAAGAAGTGCTATGATGACCAGACCCTTGAAGAGGAGGAGGAAGAGGCAGAGAGAGGGGA
AGAGGAGGAAGAGGTGGAAGAAGAAGAAGTAGAGGAGGAACAGGGCCTTGAACCTCCAGCAGGGCCTGAG
GGCCCATTACCAGAGCCTCCAGATGGGGAGGAGCTGAGCCAAGCAGAGGCAACAAAGGCAGGAGGCAAAG
AGCCTGAAGAGAAGGCTACTCCATCACCTTCCCCAGCCCATACCTGTGACCAGTGTGCCATTTCTTTCTC
CAGCCAGGACCTCCTGACCAGTCACCGCCGACTACATTTCCTGCCATCTCTGCAGCCCAGTGCTCCCCCC
CAACTCCTAGATCTGCCCTTGCTGGTGTTTGGGGAGAGAAACCCCCTGGTGGCAGCCACCTCACCAATGC
CAGGTCCACCTCTCAAACGGAAGCATGAGGACGGCAGCTTGTCTCCCACAGGCAGTGAAGCAGGGGGAGG
AGGGGAGGGCGAGCCCCCCAGGGACAAGCGCCTGCGCACCACCATCTTGCCTGAGCAGCTAGAGATCCTG
TACCGTTGGTACATGCAGGATTCCAACCCAACACGCAAGATGCTCGACTGCATCTCCGAGGAGGTGGGGC
TCAAAAAGCGAGTGGTACAGGTCTGGTTCCAGAATACCAGGGCCCGGGAGAGGAAAGGCCAGTTTCGAAG
CACCCCTGGGGGGGTGCCTAGTCCAGCAGTGAAACCGCCTGCCACAGCCACCCCTGCATCCTTGCCCAAG
TTCAACCTCTTATTAGGCAAGGTAGATGATGGCACTGGGAGGGAAGCCCCAAAGAGGGAAGCACCTGCTT
TTCCCTACCCCACTGCCACGCTTGCTTCTGGGCCCCAGCCTTTCCTACCACCTGGGAAAGAGGCCACCAC
CCCAACACCAGAGCCACCTCTACCTCTCCTACCTCCCCCTCCACCCAGTGAGGAAGAGGGCCCAGAGGAA
CCACCTAAAGCTTCTCCAGAGAGTGAGGCTTGCAGTCTCTCTGCAGGAGATCTGAGTGATTCATCTGCTT
CCAGCCTAGCTGAACCAGAATCCCCTGGGGCTGGAGGGACCAGTGGGGGACCTGGAGGTGGGACTGGGGT
TCCAGATGGAATGGGGCAGCGGCGCTACAGGACCCAGATGAGCAGCCTGCAGCTGAAGATCATGAAAGCC
TGCTATGAAGCTTACCGCACCCCCACCATGCAGGAGTGTGAGGTGCTGGGAGAGGAGATTGGGCTGCCCA
AGAGAGTCATCCAGGTCTGGTTCCAGAATGCTCGTGCCAAGGAAAAGAAGGCCAAACTACAGGGGACAGC
CGCTGGGAGCACTGGGGGCAGCAGTGAGGGCCTCTTAGCAGCCCAGCGCACTGACTGCCCCTATTGTGAT
GTCAAGTATGATTTCTATGTCTCCTGCCGAGGCCATCTCTTTTCCCGTCAGCACCTGGCCAAGCTCAAGG
AGGCGGTTCGAGCCCAGCTGAAGAGTGAAAGCAAGTGCTACGACTTGGCCCCAGCACCTGAGGCTCCCCC
AGCTCTCAAGGCCCCACCTGCCACCACACCTGCCTCCATGCCCCTCGGGGCTGCCCCAACCTTGCCTCGC
CTGGCGCCGGTCCTCTTATCTGGCCCAGCTCTGGCTCAGCCCCCGCTGGGCAACTTAGCTCCTTTCAATT
CAGGCCCGGCAGCCTCCTCAGGCCTCCTCGGCCTCGCCACTTCGGTCCTGCCTACCACCACAGTGGTCCA
GACTGCTGGCCCAGGCCGCCCCTTACCTCAGAGACCCATGCCCGACCAAACCAACACCTCCACAGCAGGC
ACCACTGACCCTGTCCCAGGCCCTCCTACTGAGCCCTTGGGGGACAAGGTCTCCAGTGAGCGAAAGCCAG
TTGCAGGCCCCACCAGCTCCTCCAATGATGCCCTCAAGAACCTCAAAGCATTGAAGACCACTGTCCCAGC
CCTGTTGGGGGGCCAGTTCCTGCCCTTTCCATTGCCCCCTGCTGGGGGAACAGCACCGCCAGCTGTCTTT
GGCCCCCAGCTACAGGGGGCCTACTTCCAACAGCTCTATGGCATGAAGAAGGGGCTATTTCCCATGAACC
CCATGATACCTCAGACCCTCATTGGGCTGCTCCCCAATGCCCTCCTCCAGCCGCCACCCCAGCCCCCTGA
GCCCACAGCCACAGCACCTCCAAAGCCTCCTGAACTGCCTGCTCCAGGGGAGGGGGAAGCTGGTGAGGTT
GATGAGCTGCTGACAGGCAGCACTGGCATCTCCACCGTGGATGTAACCCATCGCTACCTGTGCCGCCAGT
GCAAGATGGCATTTGACGGGGAGGCCCCGGCTACTGCCCACCAGAGATCCTTCTGCTTCTTTGGGCGGGG
CTCTGGGGGCTCCATGCCACCCCCATTGCGGGTGCCCATCTGCACCTACCACTGCCTGGCATGTGAGGTG
CTGCTGAGTGGGCGTGAAGCCCTAGCCTCCCACCTGCGCTCCTCGGCCCACAGGCGCAAGGCAGCCCCAC
CTCAAGGGGGCCCACCCATCTCCATCACCAACGCCGCCACTGCTGCCTCGGCTGCTGTGGCTTTTGCCAA
AGAGGAAGCAAGATTACCTCACACGGACTCCAACCCAAAAACTACGACTACCTCTACACTTCTAGCTTTA
TAGTAATGAACTAGTCCGTAACTTGAAAGTATTTCGATTTCTTGGCTTTATATATCTTGTGGAAAGGACG
AGGGTGCCTGCTTCCTTGCAACCTAACGCGTTAAGTCGACAATCAACCTCTGGATTACAAAATTTGTGAA
AGATTGACTGGTATTCTTAACTATGTTGCTCCTTTTACGCTATGTGGATACGCTGCTTTAATGCCTTTGT
ATCATGCTATTGCTTCCCGTATGGCTTTCATTTTCTCCTCCTTGTATAAATCCTGGTTGCTGTCTCTTTA
TGAGGAGTTGTGGCCCGTTGTCAGGCAACGTGGCGTGGTGTGCACTGTGTTTGCTGACGCAACCCCCACT
GGTTGGGGCATTGCCACCACCTGTCAGCTCCTTTCCGGGACTTTCGCTTTCCCCCTCCCTATTGCCACGG
CGGAACTCATCGCCGCCTGCCTTGCCCGCTGCTGGACAGGGGCTCGGCTGTTGGGCACTGACAATTCCGT
GGTGTTGTCGGGGAAATCATCGTCCTTTCCTTGGCTGCTCGCCTGTGTTGCCACCTGGATTCTGCGCGGG
ACGTCCTTCTGCTACGTCCCTTCGGCCCTCAATCCAGCGGACCTTCCTTCCCGCGGCCTGCTGCCGGCTC
TGCGGCCTCTTCCGCGTCTTCGCCTTCGCCCTCAGACGAGTCGGATCTCCCTTTGGGCCGCCTCCCCGCG
TCGACTTTAAGACCAATGACTTACAAGGCAGCTGTAGATCTTAGCCACTTTTTAAAAGAAAAGGGGGGAC
TGGAAGGGCTAATTCACTCCCAACGAAGACAAGATCTGCTTTTTGCTTGTACTGGGTCTCTCTGGTTAGA
CCAGATCTGAGCCTGGGAGCTCTCTGGCTAACTAGGGAACCCACTGCTTAAGCCTCAATAAAGCTTGCCT
TGAGTGCTTCAAGTAGTGTGTGCCCGTCTGTTGTGTGACTCTGGTAACTAGAGATCCCTCAGACCCTTTT
AGTCAGTGTGGAAAATCTCTAGCAGTACGTATAGTAGTTCATGTCATCTTATTATTCAGTATTTATAACT
TGCAAAGAAATGAATATCAGAGAGTGAGAGGAACTTGTTTATTGCAGCTTATAATGGTTACAAATAAAGC
AATAGCATCACAAATTTCACAAATAAAGCATTTTTTTCACTGCATTCTAGTTGTGGTTTGTCCAAACTCA
TCAATGTATCTTATCATGTCTGGCTCTAGCTATCCCGCCCCTAACTCCGCCCATCCCGCCCCTAACTCCG
CCCAGTTCCGCCCATTCTCCGCCCCATGGCTGACTAATTTTTTTTATTTATGCAGAGGCCGAGGCCGCCT
CGGCCTCTGAGCTATTCCAGAAGTAGTGAGGAGGCTTTTTTGGAGGCCTAGGGACGTACCCAATTCGCCC
TATAGTGAGTCGTATTACGCGCGCTCACTGGCCGTCGTTTTACAACGTCGTGACTGGGAAAACCCTGGCG
TTACCCAACTTAATCGCCTTGCAGCACATCCCCCTTTCGCCAGCTGGCGTAATAGCGAAGAGGCCCGCAC
CGATCGCCCTTCCCAACAGTTGCGCAGCCTGAATGGCGAATGGG
[124 nt withheld, positions 13415-13538]
C
[91 nt withheld, positions 13540-13630]
A
[49 nt withheld, positions 13632-13680]
CCTTTGACGTTGGAGTCCACGTTCTTT
[37 nt withheld, positions 13708-13744]
ACCCTATCTCGGTCTATTCTTTTGATTTATAAGGGATTTTGCCGATTTCGGCCTATTGGTTAAAAAATGA
GCTGATTTAACAAAAATTTAACGCGAATTTTAACAAAATATTAACGCTTACAATTTAGGTGGCACTTTTC
GGGGAAATGTGCGCGGAACCCCTATTTGTTTATTTTTCTAAATACATTCAAATATGTATCCGCTCATGAG
ACAATAACCCTGATAAATGCTTCAATAATATTGAAAAAGGAAGAGTATGAGTATTCAACATTTCCGTGTC
GCCCTTATTCCCTTTTTTGCGGCATTTTGCCTTCCTGTTTTTGCTCACCCAGAAACGCTGGTGAAAGTAA
AAGATGCTGAAGATCAGTTGGGTGCACGAGTGGGTTACATCGAACTGGATCTCAACAGCGGTAAGATCCT
TGAGAGTTTTCGCCCCGAAGAACGTTTTCCAATGATGAGCACTTTTAAAGTTCTGCTATGTGGCGCGGTA
TTATCCCGTATTGACGCCGGGCAAGAGCAACTCGGTCGCCGCATACACTATTCTCAGAATGACTTGGTTG
AGTACTCACCAGTCACAGAAAAGCATCTTACGGATGGCATGACAGTAAGAGAATTATGCAGTGCTGCCAT
AACCATGAGTGATAACACTGCGGCCAACTTACTTCTGACAACGATCGGAGGACCGAAGGAGCTAACCGCT
TTTTTGCACAACATGGGGGATCATGTAACTCGCCTTGATCGTTGGGAACCGGAGCTGAATGAAGCCATAC
CAAACGACGAGCGTGACACCACGATGCCTGTAGCAATGGCAACAACGTTGCGCAAACTATTAACTGGCGA
ACTACTTACTCTAGCTTCCCGGCAACAATTAATAGACTGGATGGAGGCGGATAAAGTTGCAGGACCACTT
CTGCGCTCGGCCCTTCCGGCTGGCTGGTTTATTGCTGATAAATCTGGAGCCGGTGAGCGTGGGTCTCGCG
GTATCATTGCAGCACTGGGGCCAGATGGTAAGCCCTCCCGTATCGTAGTTATCTACACGACGGGGAGTCA
GGCAACTATGGATGAACGAAATAGACAGATCGCTGAGATAGGTGCCTCACTGATTAAGCATTGGTAACTG
TCAGACCAAGTTTACTCATATATACTTTAGATTGATTTAAAACTTCATTTTTAATTTAAAAGGATCTAGG
TGAAGATCCTTTTTGATAATCTCATGACCAAAATCCCTTAACGTGAGTTTTCGTTCCACTGAGCGTCAGA
CCCCGTAGAAAAGATCAAAGGATCTTCTTGAGATCCTTTTTTTCTGCGCGTAATCTGCTGCTTGCAAACA
AAAAAACCACCGCTACCAGCGGTGGTTTGTTTGCCGGATCAAGAGCTACCAACTCTTTTTCCGAAGGTAA
CTGGCTTCAGCAGAGCGCAGATACCAAATACTGTTCTTCTAGTGTAGCCGTAGTTAGGCCACCACTTCAA
GAACTCTGTAGCACCGCCTACATACCTCGCTCTGCTAATCCTGTTACCAGTGGCTGCTGCCAGTGGCGAT
AAGTCGTGTCTTACCGGGTTGGACTCAAGACGATAGTTACCGGATAAGGCGCAGCGGTCGGGCTGAACGG
GGGGTTCGTGCACACAGCCCAGCTTGGAGCGAACGACCTACACCGAACTGAGATACCTACAGCGTGAGCT
ATGAGAAAGCGCCACGCTTCCCGAAGGGAGAAAGGCGGACAGGTATCCGGTAAGCGGCAGGGTCGGAACA
GGAGAGCGCACGAGGGAGCTTCCAGGGGGAAACGCCTGGTATCTTTATAGTCCTGTCGGGTTTCGCCACC
TCTGACTTGAGCGTCGATTTTTGTGATGCTCGTCAGGGGGGCGGAGCCTATGGAAAAACGCCAGCAACGC
GGCCTTTTTACGGTTCCTGGCCTTTTGCTGGCCTTTTGCTCACATGTTCTTTCCTGCGTTATCCCCTGAT
TCTGTGGATAACCGTATTACCGCCTTTGAGTGAGCTGATACCGCTCGCCGCAGCCGAACGACCGAGCGCA
GCGAGTCAGTGAGCGAGGAAGCGGAAGAGCGCCCAATACGCAAACCGCCTCTCCCCGCGCGTTGGCCGAT
TCATTAATGCAGCTGGCACGACAGGTTTCCCGACTGGAAAGCGGGCAGTGAGCGCAACGCAATTAATGTG
AGTTAGCTCACTCATTAGGCACCCCAGGCTTTACACTTTATGCTTCCGGCTCGTATGTTGTGTGGAATTG
TGAGCGGATAACAATTTCACACAGGAAACAGCTATGACCATGATTACGCCAAGCGCGCAATTAACCCTCA
CTAAAGGGAACAAAAGCTGGAGCTGCAAGC
Features (pLannotate 1.2.2; 31 found; start..end, strand, type, name):
      5..231     +  promoter       RSV promoter: Rous sarcoma virus enhancer/promoter
    232..412     +  LTR            5' LTR (truncated): truncated 5' long terminal repeat (LTR) from HIV-1
    459..584     +  misc_feature   HIV-1 Ψ: packaging signal of human immunodeficiency virus type 1
    568..931     +  CDS            HIV-1 gag (fragment): gag protein from human immunodeficiency virus 1; gag
   1077..1310    +  misc_feature   RRE: The Rev response element (RRE) of HIV-1 allows for Rev-dependent mRNA export from the nucleus to the cytoplasm.
   1687..1713    +  CDS            Rev (fragment): human immunodeficiency virus 1 (HIV-1) Rev protein; rev; enhances nuclear export of unspliced and incompletely spliced viral mRNAs
   1720..1743    +  promoter       SV40 promoter (fragment): SV40 early promoter
   1744..1815    +  promoter       SV40 promoter (fragment): SV40 enhancer and early promoter
   1839..1974    +  rep_origin     SV40 ori: SV40 origin of replication
   2020..2616    +  CDS            PuroR (fragment): puromycin N-acetyltransferase; pac from Streptomyces; confers resistance to puromycin
   2665..2782    +  misc_feature   cPPT/CTS: central polypurine tract and central termination sequence of HIV-1
   2847..2913    +  CDS            small t antigen (fragment): SV40 (simian virus 40) small t antigen
   2920..4098    +  promoter       EF-1α promoter: strong constitutive promoter for human elongation factor EF-1α
   4115..11830   +  CDS            ZFHX2: ZFHX2_HUMAN - Also known as KIAA1056, KIAA1762, ZNF409. Experimental evidence at protein level: Swiss-Prot protein existence level 1. Transcriptional regulator that is critical for the regulation of pain perception and processing of noxious stimuli. From Homo sapiens (Human).
  11846..11899   +  promoter       U6 promoter (fragment): RNA polymerase III promoter for human U6 snRNA
  11941..12529   +  misc_feature   WPRE: woodchuck hepatitis virus posttranscriptional regulatory element
  12580..12599   +  misc_feature   cPPT/CTS (fragment): central polypurine tract and central termination sequence of HIV-1
  12601..12834   +  LTR            3' LTR (ΔU3): self-inactivating 3' long terminal repeat (LTR) from HIV-1
  12912..13033   +  polyA_signal   SV40 poly(A) signal: SV40 polyadenylation signal
  13073..13208   +  rep_origin     SV40 ori: SV40 origin of replication
  13229..13247   -  promoter       T7 promoter: promoter for bacteriophage T7 RNA polymerase
  13255..13410   +  CDS            lacZα (fragment): LacZα fragment of β-galactosidase; lacZ fragment
  13415..13843   +  rep_origin     f1 ori (sequence partly withheld): f1 bacteriophage origin of replication; arrow indicates direction of (+) strand synthesis
  13896..14000   +  promoter       AmpR promoter: bla
  14001..14861   +  CDS            AmpR: β-lactamase; bla; confers resistance to ampicillin, carbenicillin, and related antibiotics
  15032..15620   +  rep_origin     ori: high-copy-number ColE1/pMB1/pBR322/pUC origin of replication
  15803..15895   +  CDS            lacI (fragment): lac repressor; lacI; The lac repressor binds to the lac operator to inhibit transcription in E. coli. This inhibition can be relieved by adding lactose or isopropyl-β-D-thiogalactopyranoside (IPTG).
  15908..15929   +  protein_bind   CAP binding site: CAP binding activates transcription in the presence of cAMP. E. coli catabolite activator protein
  15944..15974   +  promoter       lac promoter: promoter for the E. coli lac operon
  15978..16000   +  protein_bind   lac operator (fragment): The lac repressor binds to the lac operator to inhibit transcription in E. coli. This inhibition can be relieved by adding lactose or isopropyl-β-D-thiogalactopyranoside (IPTG). lac repressor encoded by lacI
  16043..16061   +  promoter       T3 promoter: promoter for bacteriophage T3 RNA polymerase
