[The description below was written by a language model from this plasmid's Addgene catalogue record and pLannotate feature annotations shown in this document.]
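Description:
TFORF2476 is a third-generation-style, self-inactivating lentiviral expression plasmid built on the pLX_TRC317 backbone and carrying the human transcription factor ZFHX2, a large zinc-finger homeobox protein annotated as a transcriptional regulator involved in pain perception. It belongs to a barcoded transcription factor ORF collection. In bacteria it is maintained by a high-copy ColE1/pUC-type origin and selected with ampicillin through the β-lactamase gene. An f1 origin and remnants of a lac/lacZα cloning region with flanking T7 and T3 promoters are also present in the backbone. The full sequence is about 16 kb, and the record warns that the plasmid can recombine during propagation.

The viral portion begins with an RSV promoter fused to a truncated HIV-1 5' LTR, which drives Tat-independent production of genomic RNA in packaging cells. This is followed by the Ψ packaging signal with a gag fragment, the RRE for Rev-dependent nuclear export, and a cPPT/CTS. An SV40 early promoter/origin region drives the puromycin N-acetyltransferase gene for selection of transduced mammalian cells. Downstream, the constitutive EF-1α promoter expresses the synthesized ZFHX2 ORF of roughly 7.7 kb. The ORF is followed by a WPRE to enhance transcript stability and expression, then the ΔU3 3' LTR and an SV40 polyadenylation signal. The catalogue entry describes a unique 24-bp barcode linked to each ORF, but the feature table does not annotate it, and a short U6 promoter fragment lies just after the ORF. The barcode allows the transcription factor to be identified in pooled overexpression screens, such as those probing directed differentiation.
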