Addgene plasmid #144030: TFORF2476
Purpose: Lentiviral vector for overexpressing transcription factor ORFs with unique 24-bp barcodes. Barcodes facilitate identification of transcription factors in pooled screens.
Depositing lab: Feng Zhang. Depositing organization: Broad Institute. Publication: A transcription factor atlas of directed differentiation. Joung J, Ma S, Tay T, Geiger-Schuller KR, Kirchgatterer PC, Verdine VK, Guo B, Arias-Garcia MA, Allen WE, Singh A, Kuksenko O, Abudayyeh OO, Gootenberg JS, Fu Z, Macrae RK, Buenrostro JD, Regev A, Zhang F. Cell. 2023 Jan 5;186(1):209-229.e26. doi: 10.1016/j.cell.2022.11.026. PubMed 36608654.
Backbone
  Vector backbone: pLX_TRC317
  Backbone manufacturer: Broad Institute Genetic Perturbation Platform
  Backbone size w/o insert (bp): 8264
  Vector type: Mammalian Expression, Lentiviral
  Selectable markers: Puromycin
Growth in bacteria
  Bacterial resistance: Ampicillin, 100 μg/mL
  Growth temperature: 37°C
  Growth strain: NEB Stable
  Copy number: High Copy
Gene/Insert
  Gene/Insert name: ZFHX2
  Species: H. sapiens (human)
  Insert size (bp): 7820
  Entrez Gene: ZFHX2 (a.k.a. ZFH-5, ZNF409, FLJ17566, FLJ42478, KIAA1056, KIAA1762, MGC141820)
  Promoter: EF1a
  Cloning method: Unknown
  Sequencing primers: 5′ GGGTGGAGACTGAAGTTAGGCCAG; 3′ CACATAGCGTAAAAGGAGCAACATAG
Terms and licenses: Academic/Nonprofit Terms; Industry Terms: Not Available to Industry
Depositor comments: NM_033400,XM_011537247,XM_011537246,XM_017021714,XM_011537245,ENST00000419474 . The transcription factor ORF portion of this plasmid was synthesized by Genewiz. Please test multiple small colonies in case of plasmid recombination. To make this collection available in a timely manner, a portion of this collection was not fully sequenced by Addgene. If an Addgene verified full plasmid sequence is not available, please contact us prior to placing an order to request the full sequence.
How to cite: TFORF2476 was a gift from Feng Zhang (Addgene plasmid # 144030 ; http://n2t.net/addgene:144030 ; RRID:Addgene_144030)
