>Addgene plasmid #144030 | TFORF2476 | depositor partial sequence | sequence record 284214 | Insert
ACCGCCACCATGGCCACCCTTAACTCAGCCTCTACCACTGGTACCACCCCCTCCCCTGGGCACAATGCCC
CGTCCCTGCCTTCGGACACCTTCTCCTCCAGCACCCCCTCTGATCCTGTCACCAAAGATCCCCCTGCTGC
CTCCTCCACCTCTGAGAACATGAGGTCCTCAGAGCCAGGGGGACAGCTCCTGGAGTCGGGCTGTGGCCTC
GTCCCACCAAAGGAGATTGGGGAGCCCCAGGAAGGGCCTGACTGTGGTCACTTCCCACCAAATGACCCAG
GGGTGGAAAAGGACAAGGAGCAGGAGGAGGAAGAAGAAGGGCTCCCTCCCATGGACCTAAGCAACCACTT
ATTCTTCACAGCTGGAGGTGAGGCCTACCTAGTGGCCAAGCTGTCCCTGCCAGGTGGCAGTGAACTCCTG
TTACCAAAGGGCTTCCCCTGGGGTGAGGCGGGCATCAAGGAAGAGCCCAGTCTGCCCTTCCTTGCCTACC
CACCCCCCTCACACCTCACTGCCCTTCACATCCAACATGGCTTTGACCCAATCCAAGGCTTTAGCTCTTC
TGACCAAATTCTGTCCCATGATACCTCAGCACCATCTCCGGCTGCCTGTGAGGAAAGGCATGGAGCTTTC
TGGAGCTACCAGCTGGCTCCAAATCCACCCGGAGATCCCAAAGATGGCCCCATGGGGAACAGCGGGGGCA
ACCACGTGGCGGTCTTCTGGCTCTGCCTTCTGTGCCGCCTGGGTTTCAGCAAGCCCCAGGCCTTTATGGA
TCACACACAGTCTCATGGGGTGAAGCTAACCCCTGCCCAATATCAGGGCCTGTCAGGTAGCCCAGCTGTA
CTCCAGGAGGGAGATGAAGGCTGCAAGGCCCTCATAAGCTTTCTGGAGCCAAAACTCCCTGCTCGCCCCT
CTTCTGACATACCCCTTGACAACAGCAGCACAGTGAACATGGAGGCGAATGTGGCCCAGACAGAGGATGG
CCCCCCTGAGGCAGAAGTCCAGGCCCTTATCCTCCTGGATGAAGAAGTTATGGCCCTCAGCCCACCCTCT
CCACCCACAGCCACCTGGGACCCCAGCCCAACCCAAGCCAAAGAATCGCCAGTAGCAGCAGGCGAGGCAG
GGCCAGATTGGTTCCCTGAGGGGCAAGAAGAGGATGGAGGGCTCTGCCCCCCACTCAACCAAAGCTCACC
CACCTCCAAGGAGGGGGGCACTCTCCCTGCCCCAGTGGGCTCCCCCGAAGACCCCAGTGACCCACCCCAG
CCCTATCGCCTAGCTGATGACTACACCCCAGCCCCTGCAGCCTTCCAGGGCCTCAGCCTGTCCAGCCACA
TGTCCCTGCTCCACTCACGCAACTCCTGCAAGACACTCAAGTGTCCCAAGTGCAACTGGCACTACAAGTA
CCAGCAGACCCTGGATGTGCACATGCGAGAGAAGCACCCTGAGAGCAACAGTCACTGCAGCTACTGCAGT
GCTGGGGGCGCCCACCCCCGCCTTGCTCGTGGAGAGAGCTACAACTGTGGCTACAAACCCTACCGCTGTG
ACGTCTGCAACTACTCTACAACCACCAAAGGCAACCTCAGCATCCATATGCAGTCTGACAAGCACCTGGC
CAACCTACAGGGCTTCCAGGCGGGCCCTGGTGGGCAGGGAAGTCCACCAGAGGCATCACTCCCACCCTCC
GCGGGAGACAAAGAGCCTAAGACCAAATCATCCTGGCAGTGCAAGGTGTGCAGCTACGAGACAAACATCT
CCCGTAACCTGCGCATCCATATGACCTCTGAGAAGCACATGCAGAATGTCCTAATGCTGCACCAGGGGCT
GCCGCTGGGCCTGCCACCTGGATTGATGGGGCCAGGCCCTCCTCCCCCACCAGGGGCTACCCCCACTAGC
CCCCCTGAACTCTTCCAGTACTTTGGGCCCCAGGCCCTAGGGCAGCCTCAGACTCCCTTGGCTGGCCCGG
GGCTGAGGCCAGACAAGCCCCTGGAAGCCCAGCTACTTCTCAATGGTTTCCACCACGTAGGAGCACCTGC
CCGCAAGTTCCCCACATCCGCCCCTGGAAGCCTATCCCCTGATGCCCACCTGCCTCCAAGTCAGCTCCTG
GGTTCCTCATCTGACAGCCTGCCCACCTCACCACCCCCAGACGACAGCCTGTCCCTGAAGGTGTTCCGCT
GCCTAGTGTGCCAGGCCTTCAGCACAGACAGCCTGGAGCTGCTGCTCTACCACTGCAGCATAGGCCGGAG
CCTCCCGGAAGCTGAATGGAAGGAGGTGGCTGGTGACACCCACCGCTGCAAGCTTTGCTGCTATGGCACC
CAGCTCAAGGCCAACTTCCAACTCCACCTCAAGACTGACAAACATGCTCAGAAGTACCAGCTGGCAGCCC
ACCTGCGGGAGGGGGGTGGAGCCATGGGCACCCCTTCCCCAGCATCCCTGGGAGATGGGGCTCCTTATGG
GTCTGTCTCCCCACTACACCTGCGCTGCAACATCTGTGACTTTGAGTCCAACAGCAAGGAGAAGATGCAG
CTGCATGCCAGGGGTGCAGCCCACGAAGAAAACAGCCAAATCTATAAGTTTCTGCTGGACATGGAGGGAG
CGGAGGCAGGGGCAGAGCTGGGGCTATACCACTGCCTGTTGTGTGCGTGGGAGACACCCTCCCGCTTGGC
TGTGCTGCAACACCTGCGCACACCTGCCCACCGCGATGCCCAGGCCCAGAGGCGTCTGCAGCTGCTACAG
AATGGCCCAACCACTGAGGAAGGACTCGCAGCTCTTCAGAGCATCCTGAGCTTCAGCCACGGGCAGCTCC
GGACTCCCGGGAAGGCTCCTGTCACCCCCTTAGCTGAGCCACCCACCCCTGAGAAAGATGCCCAGAACAA
GACAGAACAATTGGCTTCAGAAGAGACAGAAAACAAGACTGGCCCTTCCAGAGACAGTGCCAACCAGACC
ACGGTATACTGCTGTCCATACTGCAGCTTCCTGAGCCCAGAGTCCAGCCAGGTGAGGGCTCATACACTCT
CCCAGCATGCAGTGCAGCCCAAGTACAGATGCCCACTGTGCCAGGAACAGCTGGTGGGCCGGCCTGCCCT
GCACTTCCACCTTAGCCACCTTCACAACGTGGTGCCCGAGTGCGTTGAGAAGCTGCTGCTTGTAGCTACA
ACTGTAGAAATGACATTTACAACCAAAGTGCTGTCTGCACCCACATTAAGCCCTCTGGACAATGGCCAAG
AACCCCCCACTCATGGGCCAGAGCCTACACCGAGCAGAGACCAGGCAGCAGAAGGCCCTAACCTGACCCC
AGAAGCCAGTCCAGATCCTCTTCCTGAGCCTCCCCTGGCCTCAGTTGAGGTCCCAGACAAACCCTCAGGA
AGCCCTGGCCAACCCCCTTCTCCAGCCCCATCTCCAGTCCCTGAACCTGATGCCCAAGCTGAAGACGTAG
CTCCTCCGCCCACCATGGCTGAGGAGGAAGAGGGGACCACTGGGGAGCTCCGCTCTGCAGAGCCAGCTCC
AGCTGACTCTCGCCACCCTCTGACCTATCGGAAAACCACCAACTTTGCCCTGGACAAGTTTCTCGACCCT
GCCCGGCCCTATAAGTGCACTGTGTGTAAGGAGTCCTTCACCCAGAAGAATATTCTGTTGGTTCATTATA
ATTCTGTCTCCCACCTTCACAAGATGAAGAAGGCTGCCATTGACCCCTCTGCCCCTGCACGGGGAGAGGC
CGGTGCCCCACCCACCACCACTGCTGCCACAGACAAGCCCTTTAAGTGCACAGTCTGCAGAGTCTCCTAC
AACCAGAGCTCCACCCTGGAGATCCACATGCGGTCAGTTCTGCATCAGACTCGCTCTCGGGGAACCAAGA
CTGATTCCAAGATTGAAGGGCCAGAACGCAGCCAAGAAGAGCCCAAGGAAGGCGAGACAGAGGGGGAGGT
GGGCACTGAGAAGAAGGGCCCTGACACCAGTGGCTTCATATCTGGATTGCCTTTCCTGTCCCCTCCCCCA
CCTCCCTTGGACCTGCACCGATTCCCAGCCCCTCTCTTCACCCCACCAGTCCTGCCCCCCTTCCCTCTGG
TGCCCGAATCACTGCTTAAGCTCCAGCAGCAGCAGCTGCTCCTGCCCTTCTACCTCCACGATCTCAAGGT
GGGGCCCAAGCTGACACTAGCTGGGCCTGCACCTGTGCTGTCCCTGCCAGCTGCCACCCCTCCTCCTCCA
CCCCAACCTCCCAAGGCTGAGCTGGCTGAGCGGGAGTGGGAGCGGCCCCCCATGGCCAAAGAGGGTAATG
AGGCAGGGCCTTCCTCACCCCCCGACCCATTGCCCAACGAGGCTGCCCGCACTGCAGCCAAAGCCCTTCT
AGAAAACTTTGGCTTTGAGCTGGTGATCCAGTACAATGAAGGGAAGCAAGCTGTGCCCCCTCCCCCTACC
CCACCCCCACCTGAGGCCCTCGGGGGTGGGGACAAGCTGGCCTGTGGGGCCTGTGGGAAACTCTTCTCCA
ATATGCTTATCCTCAAGACACACGAGGAACATGTCCACCGCCGCTTTCTGCCCTTTGAAGCCCTGAGCCG
TTATGCTGCTCAGTTTCGAAAGAGCTATGACAGCCTATACCCGCCCCTTGCAGAGCCTCCCAAACCTCCT
GATGGGTCTCTGGATTCACCTGTTCCCCATCTGGGCCCACCCTTCCTGGTCCCAGAGCCTGAGGCAGGGG
GGACCCGTGCCCCTGAAGAGCGAAGTCGAGCAGGGGGACACTGGCCCATAGAAGAGGAAGAAAGCTCCAG
AGGGAATCTTCCTCCCCTGGTGCCTGCCGGCCGCCGGTTCTCCAGAACCAAGTTCACAGAGTTCCAGACC
CAAGCCCTGCAGTCTTTCTTTGAGACTAGCGCCTACCCCAAAGACGGAGAGGTGGAGCGACTCGCAAGTC
TGTTGGGTCTGGCTAGCCGTGTGGTGGTGGTGTGGTTCCAGAATGCCCGCCAGAAAGCACGCAAAAATGC
CTGTGAGGGTGGGTCCATGCCAACCGGAGGAGGCACTGGGGGAGCCTCCGGCTGCAGGCGTTGCCACGCC
ACTTTCTCCTGTGTTTTTGAGTTGGTGCGCCACCTCAAGAAGTGCTATGATGACCAGACCCTTGAAGAGG
AGGAGGAAGAGGCAGAGAGAGGGGAAGAGGAGGAAGAGGTGGAAGAAGAAGAAGTAGAGGAGGAACAGGG
CCTTGAACCTCCAGCAGGGCCTGAGGGCCCATTACCAGAGCCTCCAGATGGGGAGGAGCTGAGCCAAGCA
GAGGCAACAAAGGCAGGAGGCAAAGAGCCTGAAGAGAAGGCTACTCCATCACCTTCCCCAGCCCATACCT
GTGACCAGTGTGCCATTTCTTTCTCCAGCCAGGACCTCCTGACCAGTCACCGCCGACTACATTTCCTGCC
ATCTCTGCAGCCCAGTGCTCCCCCCCAACTCCTAGATCTGCCCTTGCTGGTGTTTGGGGAGAGAAACCCC
CTGGTGGCAGCCACCTCACCAATGCCAGGTCCACCTCTCAAACGGAAGCATGAGGACGGCAGCTTGTCTC
CCACAGGCAGTGAAGCAGGGGGAGGAGGGGAGGGCGAGCCCCCCAGGGACAAGCGCCTGCGCACCACCAT
CTTGCCTGAGCAGCTAGAGATCCTGTACCGTTGGTACATGCAGGATTCCAACCCAACACGCAAGATGCTC
GACTGCATCTCCGAGGAGGTGGGGCTCAAAAAGCGAGTGGTACAGGTCTGGTTCCAGAATACCAGGGCCC
GGGAGAGGAAAGGCCAGTTTCGAAGCACCCCTGGGGGGGTGCCTAGTCCAGCAGTGAAACCGCCTGCCAC
AGCCACCCCTGCATCCTTGCCCAAGTTCAACCTCTTATTAGGCAAGGTAGATGATGGCACTGGGAGGGAA
GCCCCAAAGAGGGAAGCACCTGCTTTTCCCTACCCCACTGCCACGCTTGCTTCTGGGCCCCAGCCTTTCC
TACCACCTGGGAAAGAGGCCACCACCCCAACACCAGAGCCACCTCTACCTCTCCTACCTCCCCCTCCACC
CAGTGAGGAAGAGGGCCCAGAGGAACCACCTAAAGCTTCTCCAGAGAGTGAGGCTTGCAGTCTCTCTGCA
GGAGATCTGAGTGATTCATCTGCTTCCAGCCTAGCTGAACCAGAATCCCCTGGGGCTGGAGGGACCAGTG
GGGGACCTGGAGGTGGGACTGGGGTTCCAGATGGAATGGGGCAGCGGCGCTACAGGACCCAGATGAGCAG
CCTGCAGCTGAAGATCATGAAAGCCTGCTATGAAGCTTACCGCACCCCCACCATGCAGGAGTGTGAGGTG
CTGGGAGAGGAGATTGGGCTGCCCAAGAGAGTCATCCAGGTCTGGTTCCAGAATGCTCGTGCCAAGGAAA
AGAAGGCCAAACTACAGGGGACAGCCGCTGGGAGCACTGGGGGCAGCAGTGAGGGCCTCTTAGCAGCCCA
GCGCACTGACTGCCCCTATTGTGATGTCAAGTATGATTTCTATGTCTCCTGCCGAGGCCATCTCTTTTCC
CGTCAGCACCTGGCCAAGCTCAAGGAGGCGGTTCGAGCCCAGCTGAAGAGTGAAAGCAAGTGCTACGACT
TGGCCCCAGCACCTGAGGCTCCCCCAGCTCTCAAGGCCCCACCTGCCACCACACCTGCCTCCATGCCCCT
CGGGGCTGCCCCAACCTTGCCTCGCCTGGCGCCGGTCCTCTTATCTGGCCCAGCTCTGGCTCAGCCCCCG
CTGGGCAACTTAGCTCCTTTCAATTCAGGCCCGGCAGCCTCCTCAGGCCTCCTCGGCCTCGCCACTTCGG
TCCTGCCTACCACCACAGTGGTCCAGACTGCTGGCCCAGGCCGCCCCTTACCTCAGAGACCCATGCCCGA
CCAAACCAACACCTCCACAGCAGGCACCACTGACCCTGTCCCAGGCCCTCCTACTGAGCCCTTGGGGGAC
AAGGTCTCCAGTGAGCGAAAGCCAGTTGCAGGCCCCACCAGCTCCTCCAATGATGCCCTCAAGAACCTCA
AAGCATTGAAGACCACTGTCCCAGCCCTGTTGGGGGGCCAGTTCCTGCCCTTTCCATTGCCCCCTGCTGG
GGGAACAGCACCGCCAGCTGTCTTTGGCCCCCAGCTACAGGGGGCCTACTTCCAACAGCTCTATGGCATG
AAGAAGGGGCTATTTCCCATGAACCCCATGATACCTCAGACCCTCATTGGGCTGCTCCCCAATGCCCTCC
TCCAGCCGCCACCCCAGCCCCCTGAGCCCACAGCCACAGCACCTCCAAAGCCTCCTGAACTGCCTGCTCC
AGGGGAGGGGGAAGCTGGTGAGGTTGATGAGCTGCTGACAGGCAGCACTGGCATCTCCACCGTGGATGTA
ACCCATCGCTACCTGTGCCGCCAGTGCAAGATGGCATTTGACGGGGAGGCCCCGGCTACTGCCCACCAGA
GATCCTTCTGCTTCTTTGGGCGGGGCTCTGGGGGCTCCATGCCACCCCCATTGCGGGTGCCCATCTGCAC
CTACCACTGCCTGGCATGTGAGGTGCTGCTGAGTGGGCGTGAAGCCCTAGCCTCCCACCTGCGCTCCTCG
GCCCACAGGCGCAAGGCAGCCCCACCTCAAGGGGGCCCACCCATCTCCATCACCAACGCCGCCACTGCTG
CCTCGGCTGCTGTGGCTTTTGCCAAAGAGGAAGCAAGATTACCTCACACGGACTCCAACCCAAAAACTAC
GACTACCTCTACACTTCTAGCTTTATAGTAATGAACTAGTCCGTAACTTGAAAGTATTTCGATTTCTTGG
CTTTATATATCTTGTGGAAAGGACGAGGGTGCCTGCTTCCTTGCAACCTA
