>Addgene plasmid #144030 | TFORF2476 | depositor partial sequence | sequence record 284215 | Barcode
GGGTGCCTGCTTCCTTGCAACCTA
